Addgene plasmid #124913: sgMAPKAP1_3
Purpose: Targeting human MAPKAP1 (SIN1) gene by CRISPR-Cas9
Depositing lab: Jin Chen. Depositing organization: Vanderbilt University. Publication: Disruption of the Scaffolding Function of mLST8 Selectively Inhibits mTORC2 Assembly and Function and Suppresses mTORC2-Dependent Tumor Growth In Vivo. Hwang Y, Kim LC, Song W, Edwards DN, Cook RS, Chen J. Cancer Res. 2019 Jul 1;79(13):3178-3184. doi: 10.1158/0008-5472.CAN-18-3658. Epub 2019 May 13. PubMed 31085701.
Backbone
  Vector backbone: lentiCRISPRv2
  Vector type: Lentiviral, CRISPR
  Selectable markers: Puromycin
Growth in bacteria
  Bacterial resistance: Ampicillin, 100 μg/mL
  Growth temperature: 30°C
  Growth strain: NEB Stable
  Copy number: High Copy
Gene/Insert
  Gene/Insert name: MAPKAP1 (alt names: SIN1; mSIN1)
  gRNA/shRNA sequence: CCCGATCAGGTCCTGCACCC
  Species: H. sapiens (human)
  Entrez Gene: MAPKAP1 (a.k.a. JC310, MIP1, SIN1, SIN1b, SIN1g)
  Cloning method: Restriction Enzyme; 5′ cloning site Unknown (unknown if destroyed); 3′ cloning site Unknown (unknown if destroyed)
  Sequencing primers: 5′ hU6-F
Terms and licenses: Academic/Nonprofit Terms; Industry Terms: Not Available to Industry
How to cite: sgMAPKAP1_3 was a gift from Jin Chen (Addgene plasmid # 124913 ; http://n2t.net/addgene:124913 ; RRID:Addgene_124913)
