[The description below was written by a language model from this plasmid's Addgene catalogue record and pLannotate feature annotations shown in this document.]
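Description:
sgMAPKAP1_3 is an all-in-one lentiviral CRISPR-Cas9 plasmid built on the lentiCRISPRv2 backbone and carrying a single guide RNA directed against the human MAPKAP1 gene, which encodes SIN1. The 13,013 nt sequence record shows a human U6 RNA polymerase III promoter placed just upstream of the Streptococcus pyogenes gRNA scaffold, with the short gap between them corresponding to the position of the cloned 20-nt spacer. Downstream, an EF-1α core promoter drives the S. pyogenes Cas9 coding sequence, followed by a puromycin N-acetyltransferase gene, so transduced mammalian cells can be selected with puromycin. The annotation does not identify the element linking Cas9 to PuroR. A WPRE follows the cassette to enhance transcript stability and expression.

The viral framework is HIV-1 based: a CMV enhancer/promoter fused to a truncated 5' LTR drives genomic RNA production in packaging cells. The Ψ packaging signal (with a partial gag fragment), RRE and cPPT/CTS support encapsidation, Rev-dependent nuclear export and nuclear import. The ΔU3 3' LTR makes the integrated provirus self-inactivating. Outside the LTRs lie a bGH polyadenylation signal, an f1 origin, and an SV40/EM7-driven bleomycin/Zeocin resistance cassette with an SV40 poly(A) signal. In bacteria the plasmid is maintained through a high-copy ColE1/pUC origin and ampicillin resistance. Propagation in a recombination-deficient strain is listed, as is common for LTR-containing vectors.

The stated purpose is Cas9-mediated targeting of human MAPKAP1, and the associated study concerns mTORC2 assembly and function in tumor growth. The "_3" in the name suggests it may be one of several guides against this gene, though the record does not say so.
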