Features (pLannotate 1.2.2; 33 found; start..end, strand, type, name):
    170..270     +  CDS            Rev (fragment): human immunodeficiency virus 1 (HIV-1) Rev protein; rev; enhances nuclear export of unspliced and incompletely spliced viral mRNAs
    320..437     +  misc_feature   cPPT/CTS: central polypurine tract and central termination sequence of HIV-1
    488..728     +  promoter       U6 promoter: RNA polymerase III promoter for human U6 snRNA
    758..833     +  misc_RNA       gRNA scaffold: guide RNA scaffold for the Streptococcus pyogenes CRISPR/Cas9 system
    851..869     +  CDS            small t antigen (fragment): SV40 (simian virus 40) small t antigen
    895..1106    +  promoter       EF-1α core promoter: core promoter for human elongation factor EF-1α
   1131..5234    +  CDS            Cas9: Cas9 (Csn1) endonuclease from the Streptococcus pyogenes Type II CRISPR/Cas system generates RNA-guided double strand breaks in DNA
   5372..5969    +  CDS            PuroR (fragment): puromycin N-acetyltransferase; pac from Streptomyces; confers resistance to puromycin
   5985..6573    +  misc_feature   WPRE: woodchuck hepatitis virus posttranscriptional regulatory element
   6624..6643    +  misc_feature   cPPT/CTS (fragment): central polypurine tract and central termination sequence of HIV-1
   6645..6878    +  LTR            3' LTR (ΔU3): self-inactivating 3' long terminal repeat (LTR) from HIV-1
   6910..7134    +  polyA_signal   bGH poly(A) signal: bovine growth hormone polyadenylation signal
   7138..7159    +  promoter       SV40 promoter (fragment): SV40 enhancer and early promoter
   7180..7608    +  rep_origin     f1 ori (sequence partly withheld): f1 bacteriophage origin of replication; arrow indicates direction of (+) strand synthesis
   7622..7951    +  promoter       SV40 promoter: SV40 enhancer and early promoter
   7999..8046    +  promoter       EM7 promoter: synthetic bacterial promoter&nbsp
   8065..8439    +  CDS            BleoR: antibiotic-binding protein; Sh ble from Streptoalloteichus hindustanus; confers resistance to bleomycin, phleomycin, and Zeocin™
   8449..8574    +  CDS            ble (fragment): BLE_KLEPN - Experimental evidence at protein level: Swiss-Prot protein existence level 1. Binding protein with a strong affinity to the bleomycin family of antibiotics. Binds to CL990; an antimitotic-antibiotic compound. From Klebsiella pneumoniae.
   8569..8690    +  polyA_signal   SV40 poly(A) signal: SV40 polyadenylation signal
   8761..8783    -  protein_bind   lac operator (fragment): The lac repressor binds to the lac operator to inhibit transcription in E. coli. This inhibition can be relieved by adding lactose or isopropyl-β-D-thiogalactopyranoside (IPTG). lac repressor encoded by lacI
   8787..8817    -  promoter       lac promoter: promoter for the E. coli lac operon
   8832..8853    -  protein_bind   CAP binding site: CAP binding activates transcription in the presence of cAMP. E. coli catabolite activator protein
   8866..8958    -  CDS            lacI (fragment): lac repressor; lacI; The lac repressor binds to the lac operator to inhibit transcription in E. coli. This inhibition can be relieved by adding lactose or isopropyl-β-D-thiogalactopyranoside (IPTG).
   9141..9729    -  rep_origin     ori: high-copy-number ColE1/pMB1/pBR322/pUC origin of replication
   9900..10760   -  CDS            AmpR: β-lactamase; bla; confers resistance to ampicillin, carbenicillin, and related antibiotics
  10761..10865   -  promoter       AmpR promoter: bla
  10924..10976   -  misc_feature   bom (fragment): basis of mobility region from pBR322
  11131..11510   +  enhancer       CMV enhancer: human cytomegalovirus immediate early enhancer
  11511..11710   +  promoter       CMV promoter: human cytomegalovirus (CMV) immediate early promoter
  11728..11908   +  LTR            5' LTR (truncated): truncated 5' long terminal repeat (LTR) from HIV-1
  11955..12080   +  misc_feature   HIV-1 Ψ: packaging signal of human immunodeficiency virus type 1
  12064..12427   +  CDS            HIV-1 gag (fragment): gag protein from human immunodeficiency virus 1; gag
  12573..12806   +  misc_feature   RRE: The Rev response element (RRE) of HIV-1 allows for Rev-dependent mRNA export from the nucleus to the cytoplasm.
>Addgene plasmid #124913 | sgMAPKAP1_3 | addgene full sequence | sequence record 244572 | Addgene NGS Result
ATTAGATAAATGGGCAAGTTTGTGGAATTGGTTTAACATAACAAATTGGCTGTGGTATATAAAATTATTC
ATAATGATAGTAGGAGGCTTGGTAGGTTTAAGAATAGTTTTTGCTGTACTTTCTATAGTGAATAGAGTTA
GGCAGGGATATTCACCATTATCGTTTCAGACCCACCTCCCAACCCCGAGGGGACCCGACAGGCCCGAAGG
AATAGAAGAAGAAGGTGGAGAGAGAGACAGAGACAGATCCATTCGATTAGTGAACGGATCGGCACTGCGT
GCGCCAATTCTGCAGACAAATGGCAGTATTCATCCACAATTTTAAAAGAAAAGGGGGGATTGGGGGGTAC
AGTGCAGGGGAAAGAATAGTAGACATAATAGCAACAGACATACAAACTAAAGAATTACAAAAACAAATTA
CAAAAATTCAAAATTTTCGGGTTTATTACAGGGACAGCAGAGATCCAGTTTGGTTAATTAAGGTACCGAG
GGCCTATTTCCCATGATTCCTTCATATTTGCATATACGATACAAGGCTGTTAGAGAGATAATTAGAATTA
ATTTGACTGTAAACACAAAGATATTAGTACAAAATACGTGACGTAGAAAGTAATAATTTCTTGGGTAGTT
TGCAGTTTTAAAATTATGTTTTAAAATGGACTATCATATGCTTACCGTAACTTGAAAGTATTTCGATTTC
TTGGCTTTATATATCTTGTGGAAAGGACGAAACACCGCCCGATCAGGTCCTGCACCCGTTTTAGAGCTAG
AAATAGCAAGTTAAAATAAGGCTAGTCCGTTATCAACTTGAAAAAGTGGCACCGAGTCGGTGCTTTTTTG
AATTCGCTAGCTAGGTCTTGAAAGGAGTGGGAATTGGCTCCGGTGCCCGTCAGTGGGCAGAGCGCACATC
GCCCACAGTCCCCGAGAAGTTGGGGGGAGGGGTCGGCAATTGATCCGGTGCCTAGAGAAGGTGGCGCGGG
GTAAACTGGGAAAGTGATGTCGTGTACTGGCTCCGCCTTTTTCCCGAGGGTGGGGGAGAACCGTATATAA
GTGCAGTAGTCGCCGTGAACGTTCTTTTTCGCAACGGGTTTGCCGCCAGAACACAGGACCGGTTCTAGAG
CGCTGCCACCATGGACAAGAAGTACAGCATCGGCCTGGACATCGGCACCAACTCTGTGGGCTGGGCCGTG
ATCACCGACGAGTACAAGGTGCCCAGCAAGAAATTCAAGGTGCTGGGCAACACCGACCGGCACAGCATCA
AGAAGAACCTGATCGGAGCCCTGCTGTTCGACAGCGGCGAAACAGCCGAGGCCACCCGGCTGAAGAGAAC
CGCCAGAAGAAGATACACCAGACGGAAGAACCGGATCTGCTATCTGCAAGAGATCTTCAGCAACGAGATG
GCCAAGGTGGACGACAGCTTCTTCCACAGACTGGAAGAGTCCTTCCTGGTGGAAGAGGATAAGAAGCACG
AGCGGCACCCCATCTTCGGCAACATCGTGGACGAGGTGGCCTACCACGAGAAGTACCCCACCATCTACCA
CCTGAGAAAGAAACTGGTGGACAGCACCGACAAGGCCGACCTGCGGCTGATCTATCTGGCCCTGGCCCAC
ATGATCAAGTTCCGGGGCCACTTCCTGATCGAGGGCGACCTGAACCCCGACAACAGCGACGTGGACAAGC
TGTTCATCCAGCTGGTGCAGACCTACAACCAGCTGTTCGAGGAAAACCCCATCAACGCCAGCGGCGTGGA
CGCCAAGGCCATCCTGTCTGCCAGACTGAGCAAGAGCAGACGGCTGGAAAATCTGATCGCCCAGCTGCCC
GGCGAGAAGAAGAATGGCCTGTTCGGAAACCTGATTGCCCTGAGCCTGGGCCTGACCCCCAACTTCAAGA
GCAACTTCGACCTGGCCGAGGATGCCAAACTGCAGCTGAGCAAGGACACCTACGACGACGACCTGGACAA
CCTGCTGGCCCAGATCGGCGACCAGTACGCCGACCTGTTTCTGGCCGCCAAGAACCTGTCCGACGCCATC
CTGCTGAGCGACATCCTGAGAGTGAACACCGAGATCACCAAGGCCCCCCTGAGCGCCTCTATGATCAAGA
GATACGACGAGCACCACCAGGACCTGACCCTGCTGAAAGCTCTCGTGCGGCAGCAGCTGCCTGAGAAGTA
CAAAGAGATTTTCTTCGACCAGAGCAAGAACGGCTACGCCGGCTACATTGACGGCGGAGCCAGCCAGGAA
GAGTTCTACAAGTTCATCAAGCCCATCCTGGAAAAGATGGACGGCACCGAGGAACTGCTCGTGAAGCTGA
ACAGAGAGGACCTGCTGCGGAAGCAGCGGACCTTCGACAACGGCAGCATCCCCCACCAGATCCACCTGGG
AGAGCTGCACGCCATTCTGCGGCGGCAGGAAGATTTTTACCCATTCCTGAAGGACAACCGGGAAAAGATC
GAGAAGATCCTGACCTTCCGCATCCCCTACTACGTGGGCCCTCTGGCCAGGGGAAACAGCAGATTCGCCT
GGATGACCAGAAAGAGCGAGGAAACCATCACCCCCTGGAACTTCGAGGAAGTGGTGGACAAGGGCGCTTC
CGCCCAGAGCTTCATCGAGCGGATGACCAACTTCGATAAGAACCTGCCCAACGAGAAGGTGCTGCCCAAG
CACAGCCTGCTGTACGAGTACTTCACCGTGTATAACGAGCTGACCAAAGTGAAATACGTGACCGAGGGAA
TGAGAAAGCCCGCCTTCCTGAGCGGCGAGCAGAAAAAGGCCATCGTGGACCTGCTGTTCAAGACCAACCG
GAAAGTGACCGTGAAGCAGCTGAAAGAGGACTACTTCAAGAAAATCGAGTGCTTCGACTCCGTGGAAATC
TCCGGCGTGGAAGATCGGTTCAACGCCTCCCTGGGCACATACCACGATCTGCTGAAAATTATCAAGGACA
AGGACTTCCTGGACAATGAGGAAAACGAGGACATTCTGGAAGATATCGTGCTGACCCTGACACTGTTTGA
GGACAGAGAGATGATCGAGGAACGGCTGAAAACCTATGCCCACCTGTTCGACGACAAAGTGATGAAGCAG
CTGAAGCGGCGGAGATACACCGGCTGGGGCAGGCTGAGCCGGAAGCTGATCAACGGCATCCGGGACAAGC
AGTCCGGCAAGACAATCCTGGATTTCCTGAAGTCCGACGGCTTCGCCAACAGAAACTTCATGCAGCTGAT
CCACGACGACAGCCTGACCTTTAAAGAGGACATCCAGAAAGCCCAGGTGTCCGGCCAGGGCGATAGCCTG
CACGAGCACATTGCCAATCTGGCCGGCAGCCCCGCCATTAAGAAGGGCATCCTGCAGACAGTGAAGGTGG
TGGACGAGCTCGTGAAAGTGATGGGCCGGCACAAGCCCGAGAACATCGTGATCGAAATGGCCAGAGAGAA
CCAGACCACCCAGAAGGGACAGAAGAACAGCCGCGAGAGAATGAAGCGGATCGAAGAGGGCATCAAAGAG
CTGGGCAGCCAGATCCTGAAAGAACACCCCGTGGAAAACACCCAGCTGCAGAACGAGAAGCTGTACCTGT
ACTACCTGCAGAATGGGCGGGATATGTACGTGGACCAGGAACTGGACATCAACCGGCTGTCCGACTACGA
TGTGGACCATATCGTGCCTCAGAGCTTTCTGAAGGACGACTCCATCGACAACAAGGTGCTGACCAGAAGC
GACAAGAACCGGGGCAAGAGCGACAACGTGCCCTCCGAAGAGGTCGTGAAGAAGATGAAGAACTACTGGC
GGCAGCTGCTGAACGCCAAGCTGATTACCCAGAGAAAGTTCGACAATCTGACCAAGGCCGAGAGAGGCGG
CCTGAGCGAACTGGATAAGGCCGGCTTCATCAAGAGACAGCTGGTGGAAACCCGGCAGATCACAAAGCAC
GTGGCACAGATCCTGGACTCCCGGATGAACACTAAGTACGACGAGAATGACAAGCTGATCCGGGAAGTGA
AAGTGATCACCCTGAAGTCCAAGCTGGTGTCCGATTTCCGGAAGGATTTCCAGTTTTACAAAGTGCGCGA
GATCAACAACTACCACCACGCCCACGACGCCTACCTGAACGCCGTCGTGGGAACCGCCCTGATCAAAAAG
TACCCTAAGCTGGAAAGCGAGTTCGTGTACGGCGACTACAAGGTGTACGACGTGCGGAAGATGATCGCCA
AGAGCGAGCAGGAAATCGGCAAGGCTACCGCCAAGTACTTCTTCTACAGCAACATCATGAACTTTTTCAA
GACCGAGATTACCCTGGCCAACGGCGAGATCCGGAAGCGGCCTCTGATCGAGACAAACGGCGAAACCGGG
GAGATCGTGTGGGATAAGGGCCGGGATTTTGCCACCGTGCGGAAAGTGCTGAGCATGCCCCAAGTGAATA
TCGTGAAAAAGACCGAGGTGCAGACAGGCGGCTTCAGCAAAGAGTCTATCCTGCCCAAGAGGAACAGCGA
TAAGCTGATCGCCAGAAAGAAGGACTGGGACCCTAAGAAGTACGGCGGCTTCGACAGCCCCACCGTGGCC
TATTCTGTGCTGGTGGTGGCCAAAGTGGAAAAGGGCAAGTCCAAGAAACTGAAGAGTGTGAAAGAGCTGC
TGGGGATCACCATCATGGAAAGAAGCAGCTTCGAGAAGAATCCCATCGACTTTCTGGAAGCCAAGGGCTA
CAAAGAAGTGAAAAAGGACCTGATCATCAAGCTGCCTAAGTACTCCCTGTTCGAGCTGGAAAACGGCCGG
AAGAGAATGCTGGCCTCTGCCGGCGAACTGCAGAAGGGAAACGAACTGGCCCTGCCCTCCAAATATGTGA
ACTTCCTGTACCTGGCCAGCCACTATGAGAAGCTGAAGGGCTCCCCCGAGGATAATGAGCAGAAACAGCT
GTTTGTGGAACAGCACAAGCACTACCTGGACGAGATCATCGAGCAGATCAGCGAGTTCTCCAAGAGAGTG
ATCCTGGCCGACGCTAATCTGGACAAAGTGCTGTCCGCCTACAACAAGCACCGGGATAAGCCCATCAGAG
AGCAGGCCGAGAATATCATCCACCTGTTTACCCTGACCAATCTGGGAGCCCCTGCCGCCTTCAAGTACTT
TGACACCACCATCGACCGGAAGAGGTACACCAGCACCAAAGAGGTGCTGGACGCCACCCTGATCCACCAG
AGCATCACCGGCCTGTACGAGACACGGATCGACCTGTCTCAGCTGGGAGGCGACAAGCGACCTGCCGCCA
CAAAGAAGGCTGGACAGGCTAAGAAGAAGAAAGATTACAAAGACGATGACGATAAGGGATCCGGCGCAAC
AAACTTCTCTCTGCTGAAACAAGCCGGAGATGTCGAAGAGAATCCTGGACCGACCGAGTACAAGCCCACG
GTGCGCCTCGCCACCCGCGACGACGTCCCCAGGGCCGTACGCACCCTCGCCGCCGCGTTCGCCGACTACC
CCGCCACGCGCCACACCGTCGATCCGGACCGCCACATCGAGCGGGTCACCGAGCTGCAAGAACTCTTCCT
CACGCGCGTCGGGCTCGACATCGGCAAGGTGTGGGTCGCGGACGACGGCGCCGCGGTGGCGGTCTGGACC
ACGCCGGAGAGCGTCGAAGCGGGGGCGGTGTTCGCCGAGATCGGCCCGCGCATGGCCGAGTTGAGCGGTT
CCCGGCTGGCCGCGCAGCAACAGATGGAAGGCCTCCTGGCGCCGCACCGGCCCAAGGAGCCCGCGTGGTT
CCTGGCCACCGTCGGAGTCTCGCCCGACCACCAGGGCAAGGGTCTGGGCAGCGCCGTCGTGCTCCCCGGA
GTGGAGGCGGCCGAGCGCGCCGGGGTGCCCGCCTTCCTGGAGACCTCCGCGCCCCGCAACCTCCCCTTCT
ACGAGCGGCTCGGCTTCACCGTCACCGCCGACGTCGAGGTGCCCGAAGGACCGCGCACCTGGTGCATGAC
CCGCAAGCCCGGTGCCTGAACGCGTTAAGTCGACAATCAACCTCTGGATTACAAAATTTGTGAAAGATTG
ACTGGTATTCTTAACTATGTTGCTCCTTTTACGCTATGTGGATACGCTGCTTTAATGCCTTTGTATCATG
CTATTGCTTCCCGTATGGCTTTCATTTTCTCCTCCTTGTATAAATCCTGGTTGCTGTCTCTTTATGAGGA
GTTGTGGCCCGTTGTCAGGCAACGTGGCGTGGTGTGCACTGTGTTTGCTGACGCAACCCCCACTGGTTGG
GGCATTGCCACCACCTGTCAGCTCCTTTCCGGGACTTTCGCTTTCCCCCTCCCTATTGCCACGGCGGAAC
TCATCGCCGCCTGCCTTGCCCGCTGCTGGACAGGGGCTCGGCTGTTGGGCACTGACAATTCCGTGGTGTT
GTCGGGGAAATCATCGTCCTTTCCTTGGCTGCTCGCCTGTGTTGCCACCTGGATTCTGCGCGGGACGTCC
TTCTGCTACGTCCCTTCGGCCCTCAATCCAGCGGACCTTCCTTCCCGCGGCCTGCTGCCGGCTCTGCGGC
CTCTTCCGCGTCTTCGCCTTCGCCCTCAGACGAGTCGGATCTCCCTTTGGGCCGCCTCCCCGCGTCGACT
TTAAGACCAATGACTTACAAGGCAGCTGTAGATCTTAGCCACTTTTTAAAAGAAAAGGGGGGACTGGAAG
GGCTAATTCACTCCCAACGAAGACAAGATCTGCTTTTTGCTTGTACTGGGTCTCTCTGGTTAGACCAGAT
CTGAGCCTGGGAGCTCTCTGGCTAACTAGGGAACCCACTGCTTAAGCCTCAATAAAGCTTGCCTTGAGTG
CTTCAAGTAGTGTGTGCCCGTCTGTTGTGTGACTCTGGTAACTAGAGATCCCTCAGACCCTTTTAGTCAG
TGTGGAAAATCTCTAGCAGGGCCCGTTTAAACCCGCTGATCAGCCTCGACTGTGCCTTCTAGTTGCCAGC
CATCTGTTGTTTGCCCCTCCCCCGTGCCTTCCTTGACCCTGGAAGGTGCCACTCCCACTGTCCTTTCCTA
ATAAAATGAGGAAATTGCATCGCATTGTCTGAGTAGGTGTCATTCTATTCTGGGGGGTGGGGTGGGGCAG
GACAGCAAGGGGGAGGATTGGGAAGACAATAGCAGGCATGCTGGGGATGCGGTGGGCTCTATGGCTTCTG
AGGCGGAAAGAACCAGCTGGGGCTCTAGGGGGTATCCCC
[124 nt withheld, positions 7180-7303]
C
[91 nt withheld, positions 7305-7395]
A
[49 nt withheld, positions 7397-7445]
CCTTTGACGTTGGAGTCCACGTTCTTT
[37 nt withheld, positions 7473-7509]
ACCCTATCTCGGTCTATTCTTTTGATTTATAAGGGATTTTGCCGATTTCGGCCTATTGGTTAAAAAATGA
GCTGATTTAACAAAAATTTAACGCGAATTAATTCTGTGGAATGTGTGTCAGTTAGGGTGTGGAAAGTCCC
CAGGCTCCCCAGCAGGCAGAAGTATGCAAAGCATGCATCTCAATTAGTCAGCAACCAGGTGTGGAAAGTC
CCCAGGCTCCCCAGCAGGCAGAAGTATGCAAAGCATGCATCTCAATTAGTCAGCAACCATAGTCCCGCCC
CTAACTCCGCCCATCCCGCCCCTAACTCCGCCCAGTTCCGCCCATTCTCCGCCCCATGGCTGACTAATTT
TTTTTATTTATGCAGAGGCCGAGGCCGCCTCTGCCTCTGAGCTATTCCAGAAGTAGTGAGGAGGCTTTTT
TGGAGGCCTAGGCTTTTGCAAAAAGCTCCCGGGAGCTTGTATATCCATTTTCGGATCTGATCAGCACGTG
TTGACAATTAATCATCGGCATAGTATATCGGCATAGTATAATACGACAAGGTGAGGAACTAAACCATGGC
CAAGTTGACCAGTGCCGTTCCGGTGCTCACCGCGCGCGACGTCGCCGGAGCGGTCGAGTTCTGGACCGAC
CGGCTCGGGTTCTCCCGGGACTTCGTGGAGGACGACTTCGCCGGTGTGGTCCGGGACGACGTGACCCTGT
TCATCAGCGCGGTCCAGGACCAGGTGGTGCCGGACAACACCCTGGCCTGGGTGTGGGTGCGCGGCCTGGA
CGAGCTGTACGCCGAGTGGTCGGAGGTCGTGTCCACGAACTTCCGGGACGCCTCCGGGCCGGCCATGACC
GAGATCGGCGAGCAGCCGTGGGGGCGGGAGTTCGCCCTGCGCGACCCGGCCGGCAACTGCGTGCACTTCG
TGGCCGAGGAGCAGGACTGACACGTGCTACGAGATTTCGATTCCACCGCCGCCTTCTATGAAAGGTTGGG
CTTCGGAATCGTTTTCCGGGACGCCGGCTGGATGATCCTCCAGCGCGGGGATCTCATGCTGGAGTTCTTC
GCCCACCCCAACTTGTTTATTGCAGCTTATAATGGTTACAAATAAAGCAATAGCATCACAAATTTCACAA
ATAAAGCATTTTTTTCACTGCATTCTAGTTGTGGTTTGTCCAAACTCATCAATGTATCTTATCATGTCTG
TATACCGTCGACCTCTAGCTAGAGCTTGGCGTAATCATGGTCATAGCTGTTTCCTGTGTGAAATTGTTAT
CCGCTCACAATTCCACACAACATACGAGCCGGAAGCATAAAGTGTAAAGCCTGGGGTGCCTAATGAGTGA
GCTAACTCACATTAATTGCGTTGCGCTCACTGCCCGCTTTCCAGTCGGGAAACCTGTCGTGCCAGCTGCA
TTAATGAATCGGCCAACGCGCGGGGAGAGGCGGTTTGCGTATTGGGCGCTCTTCCGCTTCCTCGCTCACT
GACTCGCTGCGCTCGGTCGTTCGGCTGCGGCGAGCGGTATCAGCTCACTCAAAGGCGGTAATACGGTTAT
CCACAGAATCAGGGGATAACGCAGGAAAGAACATGTGAGCAAAAGGCCAGCAAAAGGCCAGGAACCGTAA
AAAGGCCGCGTTGCTGGCGTTTTTCCATAGGCTCCGCCCCCCTGACGAGCATCACAAAAATCGACGCTCA
AGTCAGAGGTGGCGAAACCCGACAGGACTATAAAGATACCAGGCGTTTCCCCCTGGAAGCTCCCTCGTGC
GCTCTCCTGTTCCGACCCTGCCGCTTACCGGATACCTGTCCGCCTTTCTCCCTTCGGGAAGCGTGGCGCT
TTCTCATAGCTCACGCTGTAGGTATCTCAGTTCGGTGTAGGTCGTTCGCTCCAAGCTGGGCTGTGTGCAC
GAACCCCCCGTTCAGCCCGACCGCTGCGCCTTATCCGGTAACTATCGTCTTGAGTCCAACCCGGTAAGAC
ACGACTTATCGCCACTGGCAGCAGCCACTGGTAACAGGATTAGCAGAGCGAGGTATGTAGGCGGTGCTAC
AGAGTTCTTGAAGTGGTGGCCTAACTACGGCTACACTAGAAGAACAGTATTTGGTATCTGCGCTCTGCTG
AAGCCAGTTACCTTCGGAAAAAGAGTTGGTAGCTCTTGATCCGGCAAACAAACCACCGCTGGTAGCGGTG
GTTTTTTTGTTTGCAAGCAGCAGATTACGCGCAGAAAAAAAGGATCTCAAGAAGATCCTTTGATCTTTTC
TACGGGGTCTGACGCTCAGTGGAACGAAAACTCACGTTAAGGGATTTTGGTCATGAGATTATCAAAAAGG
ATCTTCACCTAGATCCTTTTAAATTAAAAATGAAGTTTTAAATCAATCTAAAGTATATATGAGTAAACTT
GGTCTGACAGTTACCAATGCTTAATCAGTGAGGCACCTATCTCAGCGATCTGTCTATTTCGTTCATCCAT
AGTTGCCTGACTCCCCGTCGTGTAGATAACTACGATACGGGAGGGCTTACCATCTGGCCCCAGTGCTGCA
ATGATACCGCGAGACCCACGCTCACCGGCTCCAGATTTATCAGCAATAAACCAGCCAGCCGGAAGGGCCG
AGCGCAGAAGTGGTCCTGCAACTTTATCCGCCTCCATCCAGTCTATTAATTGTTGCCGGGAAGCTAGAGT
AAGTAGTTCGCCAGTTAATAGTTTGCGCAACGTTGTTGCCATTGCTACAGGCATCGTGGTGTCACGCTCG
TCGTTTGGTATGGCTTCATTCAGCTCCGGTTCCCAACGATCAAGGCGAGTTACATGATCCCCCATGTTGT
GCAAAAAAGCGGTTAGCTCCTTCGGTCCTCCGATCGTTGTCAGAAGTAAGTTGGCCGCAGTGTTATCACT
CATGGTTATGGCAGCACTGCATAATTCTCTTACTGTCATGCCATCCGTAAGATGCTTTTCTGTGACTGGT
GAGTACTCAACCAAGTCATTCTGAGAATAGTGTATGCGGCGACCGAGTTGCTCTTGCCCGGCGTCAATAC
GGGATAATACCGCGCCACATAGCAGAACTTTAAAAGTGCTCATCATTGGAAAACGTTCTTCGGGGCGAAA
ACTCTCAAGGATCTTACCGCTGTTGAGATCCAGTTCGATGTAACCCACTCGTGCACCCAACTGATCTTCA
GCATCTTTTACTTTCACCAGCGTTTCTGGGTGAGCAAAAACAGGAAGGCAAAATGCCGCAAAAAAGGGAA
TAAGGGCGACACGGAAATGTTGAATACTCATACTCTTCCTTTTTCAATATTATTGAAGCATTTATCAGGG
TTATTGTCTCATGAGCGGATACATATTTGAATGTATTTAGAAAAATAAACAAATAGGGGTTCCGCGCACA
TTTCCCCGAAAAGTGCCACCTGACGTCGACGGATCGGGAGATCTCCCGATCCCCTATGGTGCACTCTCAG
TACAATCTGCTCTGATGCCGCATAGTTAAGCCAGTATCTGCTCCCTGCTTGTGTGTTGGAGGTCGCTGAG
TAGTGCGCGAGCAAAATTTAAGCTACAACAAGGCAAGGCTTGACCGACAATTGCATGAAGAATCTGCTTA
GGGTTAGGCGTTTTGCGCTGCTTCGCGATGTACGGGCCAGATATACGCGTTGACATTGATTATTGACTAG
TTATTAATAGTAATCAATTACGGGGTCATTAGTTCATAGCCCATATATGGAGTTCCGCGTTACATAACTT
ACGGTAAATGGCCCGCCTGGCTGACCGCCCAACGACCCCCGCCCATTGACGTCAATAATGACGTATGTTC
CCATAGTAACGCCAATAGGGACTTTCCATTGACGTCAATGGGTGGAGTATTTACGGTAAACTGCCCACTT
GGCAGTACATCAAGTGTATCATATGCCAAGTACGCCCCCTATTGACGTCAATGACGGTAAATGGCCCGCC
TGGCATTATGCCCAGTACATGACCTTATGGGACTTTCCTACTTGGCAGTACATCTACGTATTAGTCATCG
CTATTACCATGGTGATGCGGTTTTGGCAGTACATCAATGGGCGTGGATAGCGGTTTGACTCACGGGGATT
TCCAAGTCTCCACCCCATTGACGTCAATGGGAGTTTGTTTTGGCACCAAAATCAACGGGACTTTCCAAAA
TGTCGTAACAACTCCGCCCCATTGACGCAAATGGGCGGTAGGCGTGTACGGTGGGAGGTCTATATAAGCA
GCGCGTTTTGCCTGTACTGGGTCTCTCTGGTTAGACCAGATCTGAGCCTGGGAGCTCTCTGGCTAACTAG
GGAACCCACTGCTTAAGCCTCAATAAAGCTTGCCTTGAGTGCTTCAAGTAGTGTGTGCCCGTCTGTTGTG
TGACTCTGGTAACTAGAGATCCCTCAGACCCTTTTAGTCAGTGTGGAAAATCTCTAGCAGTGGCGCCCGA
ACAGGGACTTGAAAGCGAAAGGGAAACCAGAGGAGCTCTCTCGACGCAGGACTCGGCTTGCTGAAGCGCG
CACGGCAAGAGGCGAGGGGCGGCGACTGGTGAGTACGCCAAAAATTTTGACTAGCGGAGGCTAGAAGGAG
AGAGATGGGTGCGAGAGCGTCAGTATTAAGCGGGGGAGAATTAGATCGCGATGGGAAAAAATTCGGTTAA
GGCCAGGGGGAAAGAAAAAATATAAATTAAAACATATAGTATGGGCAAGCAGGGAGCTAGAACGATTCGC
AGTTAATCCTGGCCTGTTAGAAACATCAGAAGGCTGTAGACAAATACTGGGACAGCTACAACCATCCCTT
CAGACAGGATCAGAAGAACTTAGATCATTATATAATACAGTAGCAACCCTCTATTGTGTGCATCAAAGGA
TAGAGATAAAAGACACCAAGGAAGCTTTAGACAAGATAGAGGAAGAGCAAAACAAAAGTAAGACCACCGC
ACAGCAAGCGGCCGCTGATCTTCAGACCTGGAGGAGGAGATATGAGGGACAATTGGAGAAGTGAATTATA
TAAATATAAAGTAGTAAAAATTGAACCATTAGGAGTAGCACCCACCAAGGCAAAGAGAAGAGTGGTGCAG
AGAGAAAAAAGAGCAGTGGGAATAGGAGCTTTGTTCCTTGGGTTCTTGGGAGCAGCAGGAAGCACTATGG
GCGCAGCGTCAATGACGCTGACGGTACAGGCCAGACAATTATTGTCTGGTATAGTGCAGCAGCAGAACAA
TTTGCTGAGGGCTATTGAGGCGCAACAGCATCTGTTGCAACTCACAGTCTGGGGCATCAAGCAGCTCCAG
GCAAGAATCCTGGCTGTGGAAAGATACCTAAAGGATCAACAGCTCCTGGGGATTTGGGGTTGCTCTGGAA
AACTCATTTGCACCACTGCTGTGCCTTGGAATGCTAGTTGGAGTAATAAATCTCTGGAACAGATTTGGAA
TCACACGACCTGGATGGAGTGGGACAGAGAAATTAACAATTACACAAGCTTAATACACTCCTTAATTGAA
GAATCGCAAAACCAGCAAGAAAAGAATGAACAAGAATTATTGGA
